>Addgene plasmid #55890 | mRuby2-Alpha-Actinin-19 | addgene full sequence | sequence record 316721 | Addgene NGS Result
ATCCCCTGATTCTGTGGATAACCGTATTACCGCCATGCATTAGTTATTAATAGTAATCAATTACGGGGTC
ATTAGTTCATAGCCCATATATGGAGTTCCGCGTTACATAACTTACGGTAAATGGCCCGCCTGGCTGACCG
CCCAACGACCCCCGCCCATTGACGTCAATAATGACGTATGTTCCCATAGTAACGCCAATAGGGACTTTCC
ATTGACGTCAATGGGTGGAGTATTTACGGTAAACTGCCCACTTGGCAGTACATCAAGTGTATCATATGCC
AAGTACGCCCCCTATTGACGTCAATGACGGTAAATGGCCCGCCTGGCATTATGCCCAGTACATGACCTTA
TGGGACTTTCCTACTTGGCAGTACATCTACGTATTAGTCATCGCTATTACCATGGTGATGCGGTTTTGGC
AGTACATCAATGGGCGTGGATAGCGGTTTGACTCACGGGGATTTCCAAGTCTCCACCCCATTGACGTCAA
TGGGAGTTTGTTTTGGCACCAAAATCAACGGGACTTTCCAAAATGTCGTAACAACTCCGCCCCATTGACG
CAAATGGGCGGTAGGCGTGTACGGTGGGAGGTCTATATAAGCAGAGCTGGTTTAGTGAACCGTCAGATCC
GCTAGCGCTACCGGACTCAGATCTCGAGCTCAAGCTTCGCACCATCATGGACCATTATGATTCTCAGCAA
ACCAACGATTACATGCAGCCAGAAGAGGACTGGGACCGGGACCTGCTCCTGGACCCGGCCTGGGAGAAGC
AGCAGAGAAAGACATTCACGGCATGGTGTAACTCCCACCTCCGGAAGGCGGGGACACAGATCGAGAACAT
CGAAGAGGACTTCCGGGATGGCCTGAAGCTCATGCTGCTGCTGGAGGTCATCTCAGGTGAACGCTTGGCC
AAGCCAGAGCGAGGCAAGATGAGAGTGCACAAGATCTCCAACGTCAACAAGGCCCTGGATTTCATAGCCA
GCAAAGGCGTCAAACTGGTGTCCATCGGAGCCGAAGAAATCGTGGATGGGAATGTGAAGATGACCCTGGG
CATGATCTGGACCATCATCCTGCGCTTTGCCATCCAGGACATCTCCGTGGAAGAGACTTCAGCCAAGGAA
GGGCTGCTCCTGTGGTGTCAGAGAAAGACAGCCCCTTACAAAAATGTCAACATCCAGAACTTCCACATAA
GCTGGAAGGATGGCCTCGGCTTCTGTGCTTTGATCCACCGACACCGGCCCGAGCTGATTGACTACGGGAA
GCTGCGGAAGGATGATCCACTCACAAATCTGAATACGGCTTTTGACGTGGCAGAGAAGTACCTGGACATC
CCCAAGATGCTGGATGCCGAAGACATCGTTGGAACTGCCCGACCGGATGAGAAAGCCATCATGACTTACG
TGTCTAGCTTCTACCACGCCTTCTCTGGAGCCCAGAAGGCGGAGACAGCAGCCAATCGCATCTGCAAGGT
GTTGGCCGTCAACCAGGAGAACGAGCAGCTTATGGAAGACTACGAGAAGCTGGCCAGTGATCTGTTGGAG
TGGATCCGCCGCACAATCCCGTGGCTGGAGAACCGGGTGCCCGAGAACACCATGCATGCCATGCAACAGA
AGCTGGAGGACTTCCGGGACTACCGGCGCCTGCACAAGCCGCCCAAGGTGCAGGAGAAGTGCCAGCTGGA
GATCAACTTCAACACGCTGCAGACCAAGCTGCGGCTCAGCAACCGGCCTGCCTTCATGCCCTCTGAGGGC
AGGATGGTCTCGGACATCAACAATGCCTGGGGCTGCCTGGAGCAGGTGGAGAAGGGCTATGAGGAGTGGT
TGCTGAATGAGATCCGGAGGCTGGAGCGACTGGACCACCTGGCAGAGAAGTTCCGGCAGAAGGCCTCCAT
CCACGAGGCCTGGACTGACGGCAAAGAGGCCATGCTGCGACAGAAGGACTATGAGACCGCCACCCTCTCG
GAGATCAAGGCCTTGCTCAAGAAGCATGAGGCCTTCGAGAGTGACCTGGCTGCCCACCAGGACCGTGTGG
AGCAGATTGCCGCCATCGCACAGGAGCTCAATGAGCTGGACTATTATGACTCACCCAGTGTCAACGCCCG
TTGCCAAAAGATCTGTGACCAGTGGGACAATCTGGGGGCCCTAACTCAGAAGCGAAGGGAAGCTCTGGAG
CGGACCGAGAAACTGCTGGAGACCATTGACCAGCTGTACTTGGAGTATGCCAAGCGGGCTGCACCCTTCA
ACAACTGGATGGAGGGGGCCATGGAGGACCTGCAGGACACCTTCATTGTGCACACCATTGAGGAGATCCA
GGGACTGACCACAGCCCATGAGCAGTTCAAGGCCACCCTCCCTGATGCCGACAAGGAGCGCCTGGCCATC
CTGGGCATCCACAATGAGGTGTCCAAGATTGTCCAGACCTACCACGTCAATATGGCGGGCACCAACCCCT
ACACAACCATCACGCCTCAGGAGATCAATGGCAAATGGGACCACGTGCGGCAGCTGGTGCCTCGGAGGGA
CCAAGCTCTGACGGAGGAGCATGCCCGACAGCAGCACAATGAGAGGCTACGCAAGCAGTTTGGAGCCCAG
GCCAATGTCATCGGGCCCTGGATCCAGACCAAGATGGAGGAGATCGGGAGGATCTCCATTGAGATGCATG
GGACCCTGGAGGACCAGCTCAGCCACCTGCGGCAGTATGAGAAGAGCATCGTCAACTACAAGCCAAAGAT
TGATCAGCTGGAGGGCGACCACCAGCTCATCCAGGAGGCGCTCATCTTCGACAACAAGCACACCAACTAC
ACCATGGAGCACATCCGTGTGGGCTGGGAGCAGCTGCTCACCACCATCGCCAGGACCATCAATGAGGTAG
AGAACCAGATCCTGACCCGGGATGCCAAGGGCATCAGCCAGGAGCAGATGAATGAGTTCCGGGCCTCCTT
CAACCACTTTGACCGGGATCACTCCGGCACACTGGGTCCCGAGGAGTTCAAAGCCTGCCTCATCAGCTTG
GGTTATGATATTGGCAACGACCCCCAGGGAGAAGCAGAATTTGCCCGCATCATGAGCATTGTGGACCCCA
ACCGCCTGGGGGTAGTGACATTCCAGGCCTTCATTGACTTCATGTCCCGCGAGACAGCCGACACAGATAC
AGCAGACCAAGTCATGGCTTCCTTCAAGATCCTGGCTGGGGACAAGAACTACATTACCATGGACGAGCTG
CGCCGCGAGCTGCCACCCGACCAGGCTGAGTACTGCATCGCGCGGATGGCCCCCTACACCGGCCCCGACT
CCGTGCCAGGTGCTCTGGACTACATGTCCTTCTCCACGGCGCTGTACGGCGAGAGTGACCTCAAGCTTCG
AATTCTGCAGTCGACGGTACCGCGGGCCCGGGATCCACCGGTCGCCACCATGGTGTCTAAGGGCGAAGAG
CTGATCAAGGAAAATATGCGTATGAAGGTGGTCATGGAAGGTTCGGTCAACGGCCACCAATTCAAATGCA
CAGGTGAAGGAGAAGGCAATCCGTACATGGGAACTCAAACCATGAGGATCAAAGTCATCGAGGGAGGACC
CCTGCCATTTGCCTTTGACATTCTTGCCACGTCGTTCATGTATGGCAGCCGTACTTTTATCAAGTACCCG
AAAGGCATTCCTGATTTCTTTAAACAGTCCTTTCCTGAGGGTTTTACTTGGGAAAGAGTTACGAGATACG
AAGATGGTGGAGTCGTCACCGTCATGCAGGACACCAGCCTTGAGGATGGCTGTCTCGTTTACCACGTCCA
AGTCAGAGGGGTAAACTTTCCCTCCAATGGTCCCGTGATGCAGAAGAAGACCAAGGGTTGGGAGCCTAAT
ACAGAGATGATGTATCCAGCAGATGGTGGTCTGAGGGGATACACTCATATGGCACTGAAAGTTGATGGTG
GTGGCCATCTGTCTTGCTCTTTCGTAACAACTTACAGGTCAAAAAAGACCGTCGGGAACATCAAGATGCC
CGGTATCCATGCCGTTGATCACCGCCTGGAAAGGTTAGAGGAAAGTGACAATGAAATGTTCGTAGTACAA
CGCGAACACGCAGTTGCCAAGTTCGCCGGGCTTGGTGGTGGGATGGACGAGCTGTACAAGTAAGCGGCCG
CGACTCTAGATCATAATCAGCCATACCACATTTGTAGAGGTTTTACTTGCTTTAAAAAACCTCCCACACC
TCCCCCTGAACCTGAAACATAAAATGAATGCAATTGTTGTTGTTAACTTGTTTATTGCAGCTTATAATGG
TTACAAATAAAGCAATAGCATCACAAATTTCACAAATAAAGCATTTTTTTCACTGCATTCTAGTTGTGGT
TTGTCCAAACTCATCAATGTATCTTAAGGCGTAAATTGTAAGCGTTAATATTTTGTTAAAATTCGCGTTA
AATTTTTGTTAAATCAGCTCATTTTTTAACCAATAGGCCGAAATCGGCAAAATCCCTTATAAATCAAAAG
AATAGACCGAGATAGGGT
[37 nt withheld, positions 4499-4535]
AAAGAACGTGGACTCCAACGTCAAAGG
[49 nt withheld, positions 4563-4611]
T
[91 nt withheld, positions 4613-4703]
G
[124 nt withheld, positions 4705-4828]
CAGGTGGCACTTTTCGGGGAAATGTGCGCGGAACCCCTATTTGTTTATTTTTCTAAATACATTCAAATAT
GTATCCGCTCATGAGACAATAACCCTGATAAATGCTTCAATAATATTGAAAAAGGAAGAGTCCTGAGGCG
GAAAGAACCAGCTGTGGAATGTGTGTCAGTTAGGGTGTGGAAAGTCCCCAGGCTCCCCAGCAGGCAGAAG
TATGCAAAGCATGCATCTCAATTAGTCAGCAACCAGGTGTGGAAAGTCCCCAGGCTCCCCAGCAGGCAGA
AGTATGCAAAGCATGCATCTCAATTAGTCAGCAACCATAGTCCCGCCCCTAACTCCGCCCATCCCGCCCC
TAACTCCGCCCAGTTCCGCCCATTCTCCGCCCCATGGCTGACTAATTTTTTTTATTTATGCAGAGGCCGA
GGCCGCCTCGGCCTCTGAGCTATTCCAGAAGTAGTGAGGAGGCTTTTTTGGAGGCCTAGGCTTTTGCAAA
GATCGATCAAGAGACAGGATGAGGATCGTTTCGCATGATTGAACAAGATGGATTGCACGCAGGTTCTCCG
GCCGCTTGGGTGGAGAGGCTATTCGGCTATGACTGGGCACAACAGACAATCGGCTGCTCTGATGCCGCCG
TGTTCCGGCTGTCAGCGCAGGGGCGCCCGGTTCTTTTTGTCAAGACCGACCTGTCCGGTGCCCTGAATGA
ACTGCAAGACGAGGCAGCGCGGCTATCGTGGCTGGCCACGACGGGCGTTCCTTGCGCAGCTGTGCTCGAC
GTTGTCACTGAAGCGGGAAGGGACTGGCTGCTATTGGGCGAAGTGCCGGGGCAGGATCTCCTGTCATCTC
ACCTTGCTCCTGCCGAGAAAGTATCCATCATGGCTGATGCAATGCGGCGGCTGCATACGCTTGATCCGGC
TACCTGCCCATTCGACCACCAAGCGAAACATCGCATCGAGCGAGCACGTACTCGGATGGAAGCCGGTCTT
GTCGATCAGGATGATCTGGACGAAGAGCATCAGGGGCTCGCGCCAGCCGAACTGTTCGCCAGGCTCAAGG
CGAGCATGCCCGACGGCGAGGATCTCGTCGTGACCCATGGCGATGCCTGCTTGCCGAATATCATGGTGGA
AAATGGCCGCTTTTCTGGATTCATCGACTGTGGCCGGCTGGGTGTGGCGGACCGCTATCAGGACATAGCG
TTGGCTACCCGTGATATTGCTGAAGAGCTTGGCGGCGAATGGGCTGACCGCTTCCTCGTGCTTTACGGTA
TCGCCGCTCCCGATTCGCAGCGCATCGCCTTCTATCGCCTTCTTGACGAGTTCTTCTGAGCGGGACTCTG
GGGTTCGAAATGACCGACCAAGCGACGCCCAACCTGCCATCACGAGATTTCGATTCCACCGCCGCCTTCT
ATGAAAGGTTGGGCTTCGGAATCGTTTTCCGGGACGCCGGCTGGATGATCCTCCAGCGCGGGGATCTCAT
GCTGGAGTTCTTCGCCCACCCTAGGGGGAGGCTAACTGAAACACGGAAGGAGACAATACCGGAAGGAACC
CGCGCTATGACGGCAATAAAAAGACAGAATAAAACGCACGGTGTTGGGTCGTTTGTTCATAAACGCGGGG
TTCGGTCCCAGGGCTGGCACTCTGTCGATACCCCACCGAGACCCCATTGGGGCCAATACGCCCGCGTTTC
TTCCTTTTCCCCACCCCACCCCCCAAGTTCGGGTGAAGGCCCAGGGCTCGCAGCCAACGTCGGGGCGGCA
GGCCCTGCCATAGCCTCAGGTTACTCATATATACTTTAGATTGATTTAAAACTTCATTTTTAATTTAAAA
GGATCTAGGTGAAGATCCTTTTTGATAATCTCATGACCAAAATCCCTTAACGTGAGTTTTCGTTCCACTG
AGCGTCAGACCCCGTAGAAAAGATCAAAGGATCTTCTTGAGATCCTTTTTTTCTGCGCGTAATCTGCTGC
TTGCAAACAAAAAAACCACCGCTACCAGCGGTGGTTTGTTTGCCGGATCAAGAGCTACCAACTCTTTTTC
CGAAGGTAACTGGCTTCAGCAGAGCGCAGATACCAAATACTGTTCTTCTAGTGTAGCCGTAGTTAGGCCA
CCACTTCAAGAACTCTGTAGCACCGCCTACATACCTCGCTCTGCTAATCCTGTTACCAGTGGCTGCTGCC
AGTGGCGATAAGTCGTGTCTTACCGGGTTGGACTCAAGACGATAGTTACCGGATAAGGCGCAGCGGTCGG
GCTGAACGGGGGGTTCGTGCACACAGCCCAGCTTGGAGCGAACGACCTACACCGAACTGAGATACCTACA
GCGTGAGCTATGAGAAAGCGCCACGCTTCCCGAAGGGAGAAAGGCGGACAGGTATCCGGTAAGCGGCAGG
GTCGGAACAGGAGAGCGCACGAGGGAGCTTCCAGGGGGAAACGCCTGGTATCTTTATAGTCCTGTCGGGT
TTCGCCACCTCTGACTTGAGCGTCGATTTTTGTGATGCTCGTCAGGGGGGCGGAGCCTATGGAAAAACGC
CAGCAACGCGGCCTTTTTACGGTTCCTGGCCTTTTGCTGGCCTTTTGCTCACATGTTCTTTCCTGCGTT
Features (pLannotate 1.2.2; 17 found; start..end, strand, type, name):
      1..33      +  rep_origin     RSF ori (fragment): Plasmids containing the RSF 1030 origin of replication can be propagated in E. coli cells that contain additional plasmids with compatible origins.
    101..404     +  enhancer       CMV enhancer: human cytomegalovirus immediate early enhancer
    405..608     +  promoter       CMV promoter: human cytomegalovirus (CMV) immediate early promoter
    631..669     +  misc_feature   MCS (fragment): multiple cloning site
    677..3352    +  CDS            ACTN1: ACTN1_HUMAN - Experimental evidence at protein level: Swiss-Prot protein existence level 1. F-actin cross-linking protein which is thought to anchor actin to a variety of intracellular structures. This is a bundling protein. From Homo sapiens (Human).
   3350..3396    +  misc_feature   MCS (fragment): multiple cloning site
   3410..4120    +  CDS            mRuby2: mRuby2 is a basic (constitutively fluorescent) red fluorescent protein published in 2012, derived from Entacmaea quadricolor. It has moderate acid sensitivity.
   4139..4222    +  CDS            large T antigen (fragment): large T antigen from SV40 (simian virus 40)
   4245..4366    +  polyA_signal   SV40 poly(A) signal: SV40 polyadenylation signal
   4400..4828    -  rep_origin     f1 ori (sequence partly withheld): f1 bacteriophage origin of replication; arrow indicates direction of (+) strand synthesis
   4855..4959    +  promoter       AmpR promoter: bla
   4961..5318    +  promoter       SV40 promoter: SV40 enhancer and early promoter
   5353..6147    +  CDS            NeoR/KanR: aminoglycoside phosphotransferase from Tn5; aph(3')-II (or nptII); confers resistance to neomycin, kanamycin, and G418 (Geneticin®)
   6168..6320    +  CDS            ble (fragment): BLE_KLEPN - Experimental evidence at protein level: Swiss-Prot protein existence level 1. Binding protein with a strong affinity to the bleomycin family of antibiotics. Binds to CL990; an antimitotic-antibiotic compound. From Klebsiella pneumoniae.
   6379..6426    +  polyA_signal   HSV TK poly(A) signal: herpes simplex virus thymidine kinase polyadenylation signal (Cole and Stacy, 1985)
   6517..6533    -  polyA_signal   bGH poly(A) signal (fragment): bovine growth hormone polyadenylation signal
   6755..7343    +  rep_origin     ori: high-copy-number ColE1/pMB1/pBR322/pUC origin of replication
