[The description below was written by a language model from this plasmid's Addgene catalogue record and pLannotate feature annotations shown in this document.]
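Description:
mRuby2-Alpha-Actinin-19 is a mammalian expression plasmid that produces human alpha-actinin 1 (ACTN1) fused to the red fluorescent protein mRuby2. It is built on an mRuby2 backbone whose layout resembles the common N1-type fluorescent protein fusion vectors. The sequenced construct is 7,417 nt. In E. coli it is maintained at high copy from a ColE1/pUC-type origin, and an f1 origin is also present. One NeoR/KanR gene (Tn5 aminoglycoside phosphotransferase) provides selection in both hosts. A bacterial bla-type promoter drives it for kanamycin resistance, an SV40 enhancer/early promoter drives it for G418 selection in mammalian cells, and an HSV TK polyadenylation signal terminates the transcript. The short fragments annotated as RSF ori, ble, bGH poly(A) and SV40 large T antigen are most likely backbone remnants or partial annotation matches, not functional elements.

The expression cassette begins with the human CMV immediate early enhancer and promoter. These are followed by the ACTN1 coding sequence, a short stretch derived from the multiple cloning site that serves as a linker, the mRuby2 coding sequence, and an SV40 poly(A) signal. According to the feature order, mRuby2 sits at the C-terminus of alpha-actinin. The "19" in the name may refer to the linker length, although the record does not say so. Alpha-actinin is an F-actin cross-linking and bundling protein that anchors actin to intracellular structures, so the fusion acts as a localization marker for alpha-actinin-containing actin structures in transfected cells. It is imaged in the red channel, with a recorded excitation of 559 nm and emission of 600 nm. The plasmid belongs to a set of fusion constructs associated with the work that introduced mRuby2 as a bright red fluorescent protein.
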