Addgene plasmid #55890: mRuby2-Alpha-Actinin-19
Purpose: Localization: Alpha Actinin, Excitation: 559, Emission: 600
Depositing lab: Michael Davidson. Depositing organization: Florida State University, Tallahassee. Publication: Improving FRET dynamic range with bright green and red fluorescent proteins. Lam AJ, St-Pierre F, Gong Y, Marshall JD, Cranfill PJ, Baird MA, McKeown MR, Wiedenmann J, Davidson MW, Schnitzer MJ, Tsien RY, Lin MZ. Nat Methods. 2012 Sep 9. doi: 10.1038/nmeth.2171. PubMed 22961245.
Backbone
  Vector backbone: mRuby2
  Backbone size w/o insert (bp): 4750
  Vector type: Mammalian Expression
  Selectable markers: Neomycin (select with G418)
Growth in bacteria
  Bacterial resistance: Kanamycin, 50 μg/mL
  Growth temperature: 37°C
  Growth strain: DH5alpha
  Copy number: High Copy
Gene/Insert
  Gene/Insert name: Alpha-Actinin
  Species: H. sapiens (human)
  Entrez Gene: ACTN1 (a.k.a. BDPLT15)
  Promoter: CMV
  Tag / fusion protein: mRuby2
  Cloning method: Unknown
  Sequencing primers: 5′ CMV-F; 3′ SV40pA-R
Terms and licenses: Academic/Nonprofit Terms; Industry Terms
Depositor comments: . Excitation = 559; Emission = 600
How to cite: mRuby2-Alpha-Actinin-19 was a gift from Michael Davidson (Addgene plasmid # 55890 ; http://n2t.net/addgene:55890 ; RRID:Addgene_55890)
